Addgene plasmid #19709: pGC204
Depositing lab: Jane Hubbard. Depositing organization: NYU Grossman School of Medicine. Publication: A "FLP-Out" system for controlled gene expression in Caenorhabditis elegans. Voutev R, Hubbard EJ. Genetics. 2008 Sep;180(1):103-19. doi: 10.1534/genetics.108.090274. PubMed 18723890.
Backbone
  Vector backbone: pPD117.01
  Vector type: Worm Expression
Growth in bacteria
  Bacterial resistance: Ampicillin, 100 μg/mL
  Growth temperature: 37°C
  Growth strain: DH5alpha
  Copy number: High Copy
Gene/Insert
  Gene/Insert name: Pceh-22::tdimer2(12)::let-858(3')
  Species: C. elegans (nematode); Discosoma sp.
  Cloning method: Restriction Enzyme
  Sequencing primers: 5′ M13R
Terms and licenses: Academic/Nonprofit Terms; Industry Terms: Not Available to Industry
How to cite: pGC204 was a gift from Jane Hubbard (Addgene plasmid # 19709 ; http://n2t.net/addgene:19709 ; RRID:Addgene_19709)
