[The description below was written by a language model from this plasmid's Addgene catalogue record and pLannotate feature annotations shown in this document.]
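Description:
pGC204 is a 7,105-nt C. elegans expression plasmid built on the pPD117.01 backbone. It is propagated in E. coli as a high-copy plasmid through a ColE1/pUC-type origin and is selected with ampicillin via the β-lactamase gene and its native promoter. Remnants of the pUC cloning region are also annotated: a lacI fragment, a CAP binding site, the lac promoter and operator, and part of the multiple cloning site. These are vestiges of the bacterial cloning vector and play no evident role in worm expression.

The payload is recorded as Pceh-22::tdimer2(12)::let-858(3'). In this reporter cassette, upstream regulatory sequence from the C. elegans ceh-22 gene drives tdimer2(12), a constitutively fluorescent tandem-dimer orange/red protein derived from Discosoma DsRed. The let-858 3' region follows the coding sequence and supplies the 3' UTR and transcript-processing signals. The feature table annotates the tdimer2(12) coding sequence but labels neither the ceh-22 promoter nor the let-858 3' region. The long stretch upstream of the reporter instead contains three fragments matching the C. elegans twk-12 coding sequence. These probably reflect neighbouring genomic sequence carried along with the promoter fragment, although the record does not say so. The let-858 3' sequence presumably occupies the unannotated gap between the reporter and the AmpR promoter.

The associated publication describes a "FLP-Out" system for controlled gene expression in C. elegans. No FRT sites or FLP recombinase are annotated here, so pGC204 appears to be a plain fluorescent reporter. It may have served as a transformation or tissue marker alongside that system, but the record does not state its specific role.
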