Features (pLannotate 1.2.2; 12 found; start..end, strand, type, name):
      5..127     +  CDS            twk-12 (fragment): TWK12_CAEEL - Experimental evidence at protein level: Swiss-Prot protein existence level 1. From Caenorhabditis elegans.
    175..369     +  CDS            twk-12 (fragment): TWK12_CAEEL - Experimental evidence at protein level: Swiss-Prot protein existence level 1. From Caenorhabditis elegans.
    705..806     +  CDS            twk-12 (fragment): TWK12_CAEEL - Experimental evidence at protein level: Swiss-Prot protein existence level 1. From Caenorhabditis elegans.
   2760..2781    -  misc_feature   MCS (fragment): pUC18/19 multiple cloning site
   2927..4318    +  CDS            tdimer2(12): tdimer2(12) is a basic (constitutively fluorescent) orange fluorescent protein published in 2002, derived from Discosoma sp.. It has low acid sensitivity.
   4850..4954    +  promoter       AmpR promoter: bla
   4955..5815    +  CDS            AmpR: β-lactamase; bla; confers resistance to ampicillin, carbenicillin, and related antibiotics
   5986..6574    +  rep_origin     ori: high-copy-number ColE1/pMB1/pBR322/pUC origin of replication
   6757..6849    +  CDS            lacI (fragment): lac repressor; lacI; The lac repressor binds to the lac operator to inhibit transcription in E. coli. This inhibition can be relieved by adding lactose or isopropyl-β-D-thiogalactopyranoside (IPTG).
   6862..6883    +  protein_bind   CAP binding site: CAP binding activates transcription in the presence of cAMP. E. coli catabolite activator protein
   6898..6928    +  promoter       lac promoter: promoter for the E. coli lac operon
   6936..6952    +  protein_bind   lac operator: The lac repressor binds to the lac operator to inhibit transcription in E. coli. This inhibition can be relieved by adding lactose or isopropyl-β-D-thiogalactopyranoside (IPTG). lac repressor encoded by lacI
>Addgene plasmid #19709 | pGC204 | depositor full sequence | sequence record 9337 | Author sequence
AAGCTTGCATGCACCGGATGAAGATTCTGTAATGTCATTCACGTTTGGAGATCTGAAATTTGATTACAAA
ACAGAACCATTTATTGATGAATACTACATTCGTGAATCGAATCATTCTATATTTGATGTAGGTTTCAAAT
AATATATTCAATCAATATCATTGTGTAAACACAGTTTGATGAAGATGAAACGGTGAGGATACCACAAAAG
ATGTTGATTTCAAGACCAGGAATGCCTCCACCACCTCCATCTCGTCCATTAAATCTTGCTTCACCTTTGA
GAACTCTTTTAGAGAAAGAACAGAAGTATGATGAAGATCCAGAAATTCAGTTAACTCCAAGACGATTGAA
TTCATTATCAGATATTCAGTAAGTTCCTAAAAAATTATTCAGCCAAGATATGTTTCCTGTACCGAATAGT
ATAAAAATATTTCAGAATTGGAAAACTCCAAAAACCTTTTAAAAAGAAGAAGAGTATGAGCTTTCTTGAA
ATGTTGTTGTGTAATTTCGGTGTAACTCTAAATCCTGCTGCTTTCACAGACATTTTTTGCTTATTTCTTC
TCTTACAAAAATGCAGTTTAAACTTTAAAAGATTTCAAAAAATATATTGGACACTCGCTATCACATTTGC
CCACTGTATATCCATGCCAGCTATTTATTTCAATCAATGATTTTTCCACTTTGAAAGTAATATTGTGCAT
TTCCAGGGCTCGTAAAGTAAAACTTGGCGTGGATGAAAATCTTCAACATGCTCGCCTTGTCTGTGGTTTG
TTACCTCAAGATTTTGATTCTCCATCAACTTCCACGTAATGTTTTCTCGCTGTTAAAACTCAATTGAATC
ACTTCAATTTTCAGGTCGACGTCAATGATAGATTCTGGATATGAACTTTCAAAACGAGATGCGTCTACAA
TGGCTTAATTATCACACTTTTAAAATATTGCTACTCTAAAATGTCTTTTCAACTTTTCAGTGTTTATATC
CGGTTTATATGTATTACGGGTCATGTCGTGTCAATAAAATGGTAATTGTATAAGAAGTGGGCCAATAGTG
TGCTCTTTTATTTGTCATGTGTCCTGGTGGCAGAAATACAGTAATTTGATGCCTACACGCAACAGTAATA
CTTTACTAATCTCTTTTAACTAATATGTACACACAAACTTTCATGACCTTTGTTCGTTCGTTCCCTAATC
TTAGTAAAAAAGTATAGAGAAGAGGATATTGTGAATCCATTTTGTGTGTGTAGGTGGAGAAACGCACACA
CAAATCAGCAAGGAACAAGAAGTTGAGCAAAAAAGATTACGGTAAGTGGACAAACAGATAACGCGGCCGT
ATTTTTGGATCCAAAAGCCAAAATTGTTGATGAGGAAGATTGATGATGCGCAAATTAGGGAGCAGTTTTT
GGAAGGTCAAAGAGAAGCCCGTCCGCACGCATCTCCCGCGTACACACCACAAATAAGGTAGTTTACTTTT
CGGCGGCATCCCTTTGCGGCTGTACACAATAATCTTGTAGAAGATGATTCTAATACTTGTAATTGGATTA
AGGTTAGTTGTGAATACGAGACAGTGATACTGTTCACAAGTTTTCTTTCGGGGAAATGTATATGTATATG
AGTGAAGTTATGTTGAAAAATTGTCAAATTAAGTCAAAGAATTCAATGTAAAATTTTTAAGCCAAACTCT
CAGTGATATTAATAGTCTTAATGTAGACAAAGCAAGTGATACAGTTACATAGTTAAGCACGACTATATGC
GCTTTGTACCTACTCAAAGGGTTACTCAGAAATCGCTAGAACCTATCATAATGAGAGTTTGTTTTTTAAA
TACGTTAGAGCAAGATAAATTCAAGCCAAGATAATAGATTTGCCTTACAGGCAACTATTTTCTGACTGAT
TTCCTGAAATGTAAAAATTAATAGAAAAACTATTTAAAGCAAAGTTTTGAGCAAAATCGAATCCTAAAGT
TACTGAACTACGTTCAAGCTTTCGGAGCATTAACCTAGAATAAATCCAGTGCGCGAAAGTTTGGGGGATC
ATTGCGAACACGAAATGAGCATAAATATATTGGGTGCTCATTTGCCGAACCACTTATAGTTCGAGCACTA
CACTTGATTATTGTTAGCCGAGATGCTCATACCCCAGCAAATAAATAACGTGTGCAAAAAGATAGAATTT
GATCTATTATGGAAAGTTATGTATTAAGATATCGACTTTGGTACCTAATCGATTATTGTTATTAATTTGT
GAAAGGAGCCTTGATGAGATTTATCTTTAACCATTAATTGCATACAATGACCACTAATTCAAATCTATTC
CGCAATTGGGTCCTTGTCTTTATAAAGAATGCCAAAATGTTGTACTGGTTTCAAAAGTAAGTAGGCATAG
TTTCAAGTGTAATAAAGTTTTTACATAATCTATATATTTGTCTTGATGGAAATATTTAAGTATCCGATAT
AAAACTAATTACACTAGTCTCAGAAGATCTTTTTTTTAATAACACAATCTTTACTAGAAATGAATTTCAA
AAAAATAGGACTAAATTGTACTTTCCATTCCTCTTCACTCTACTCATCCTCACATCTCCGAGATTTGTCA
CAAAAGAGATGAAATTGTATACTGAGCTTACAAGAGTGCGCAGAGATATCTAAGCATACAAATCTACCGT
ACCGTCTTCGCTTTCTCCGCGATTTGTGGGTTGGCGAGCCAGAGGGAGCACAGGTGGGCGTGTTGCAATC
AGCACAAGAGGGTCGGTTGTCAATTGCACTCGACTCTAGAGGATCCCCGGGATTGGCCAAAGGACCCAAA
GGTATGTTTCGAATGATACTAACATAACATAGAACATTTTCAGGAGGACCCTTGAGGGTACCGAGCTCAG
AAAAAATGACTGCTCCAAAGAAGAAGCGTAAGGTACCGGTAGACGATAAGGATCCGATGGTGGCCTCCTC
CGAGGACGTCATCAAAGAGTTCATGCGCTTCAAGGTGCGCATGGAGGGCTCCGTGAACGGCCACGAGTTC
GAGATCGAGGGCGAGGGCGAGGGCCGCCCCTACGAGGGCACCCAGACCGCCAAGCTGAAGGTGACCAAGG
GCGGCCCCCTGCCCTTCGCCTGGGACATCCTGTCCCCCCAGTTCCAGTACGGCTCCAAGGCGTACGTGAA
GCACCCCGCCGACATCCCCGACTACAAGAAGCTGTCCTTCCCCGAGGGCTTCAAGTGGGAGCGCGTGATG
AACTTCGAGGACGGCGGCGTGGTGACCGTGACCCAGGACTCCTCCCTGCAGGACGGCACGCTGATCTACA
AGGTGAAGTTCCGCGGCACCAACTTCCCCCCCGACGGCCCCGTAATGCAGAAGAAGACCATGGGCTGGGA
GGCCTCCACCGAGCGCCTGTACCCCCGCGACGGCGTGCTGAAGGGCGAGATCCACCAGGCCCTGAAGCTG
AAGGACGGCGGCCACTACCTGGTGGAGTTCAAGACCATCTACATGGCCAAGAAGCCCGTGCAGCTGCCCG
GCTACTACTACGTGGACACCAAGCTGGACATCACCTCCCACAACGAGGACTACACCATCGTGGAACAGTA
CGAGCGCTCCGAGGGCCGCCACCACCTGTTCCTGGGGCATGGCACCGGCAGCACCGGCAGCGGCAGCTCC
GGCACCGCCTCCTCCGAGGACGTCATCAAAGAGTTCATGCGCTTCAAGGTGCGCATGGAGGGCTCCGTGA
ACGGCCACGAGTTCGAGATCGAGGGCGAGGGCGAGGGCCGCCCCTACGAGGGCACCCAGACCGCCAAGCT
GAAGGTGACCAAGGGCGGCCCCCTGCCCTTCGCCTGGGACATCCTGTCCCCCCAGTTCCAGTACGGCTCC
AAGGCGTACGTGAAGCACCCCGCCGACATCCCCGACTACAAGAAGCTGTCCTTCCCCGAGGGCTTCAAGT
GGGAGCGCGTGATGAACTTCGAGGACGGCGGCGTGGTGACCGTGACCCAGGACTCCTCCCTGCAGGACGG
CACGCTGATCTACAAGGTGAAGTTCCGCGGCACCAACTTCCCCCCCGACGGCCCCGTAATGCAGAAGAAG
ACCATGGGCTGGGAGGCCTCCACCGAGCGCCTGTACCCCCGCGACGGCGTGCTGAAGGGCGAGATCCACC
AGGCCCTGAAGCTGAAGGACGGCGGCCACTACCTGGTGGAGTTCAAGACCATCTACATGGCCAAGAAGCC
CGTGCAGCTGCCCGGCTACTACTACGTGGACACCAAGCTGGACATCACCTCCCACAACGAGGACTACACC
ATCGTGGAACAGTACGAGCGCTCCGAGGGCCGCCACCACCTGTTCCTGTAGGAATTCGCTAGCCGGCCAT
ACAAGTAATCCGGATGATCGACGCCAACGTCGTTGAATTTTCAAATTTTAAATACTGAATATTTGTTTTT
TTTCCTATTATTTATTTATTCTCTTTGTGTTTTTTTTCTTGCTTTCTAAAAAATTAATTCAATCCAAATC
TAAACATGAGCGGTTTTTTTTCTCTTTCCGTCTCCCAATTCGTATTCCGCTCCTCTCATCTGAACACAAT
GTGCAAGTTTATTTATCTTCTCGCTTTCATTTCATTAGGACGTGGGGGGAATTGGTGGAAGGGGGAAACA
CACAAAAGGATGATGGAAATGAAATAAGGACACACAATATGCAACAACATTCAATTCAGAAATATGGAGG
AAGGTTTAAAAGAAAACATAAAAATATATAGAGGAGGAAGGAAAACTAGTAAAAAATAAGCAAAGAAATT
AGGCGAACGATGAGAATTGTCCTCGCTTGGGCCCAAAAGGCCTTTTTTTTTTGGCGCCGACGTCAGGTGG
CACTTTTCGGGGAAATGTGCGCGGAACCCCTATTTGTTTATTTTTCTAAATACATTCAAATATGTATCCG
CTCATGAGACAATAACCCTGATAAATGCTTCAATAATATTGAAAAAGGAAGAGTATGAGTATTCAACATT
TCCGTGTCGCCCTTATTCCCTTTTTTGCGGCATTTTGCCTTCCTGTTTTTGCTCACCCAGAAACGCTGGT
GAAAGTAAAAGATGCTGAAGATCAGTTGGGTGCACGAGTGGGTTACATCGAACTGGATCTCAACAGCGGT
AAGATCCTTGAGAGTTTTCGCCCCGAAGAACGTTTTCCAATGATGAGCACTTTTAAAGTTCTGCTATGTG
GCGCGGTATTATCCCGTATTGACGCCGGGCAAGAGCAACTCGGTCGCCGCATACACTATTCTCAGAATGA
CTTGGTTGAGTACTCACCAGTCACAGAAAAGCATCTTACGGATGGCATGACAGTAAGAGAATTATGCAGT
GCTGCCATAACCATGAGTGATAACACTGCGGCCAACTTACTTCTGACAACGATCGGAGGACCGAAGGAGC
TAACCGCTTTTTTGCACAACATGGGGGATCATGTAACTCGCCTTGATCGTTGGGAACCGGAGCTGAATGA
AGCCATACCAAACGACGAGCGTGACACCACGATGCCTGTAGCAATGGCAACAACGTTGCGCAAACTATTA
ACTGGCGAACTACTTACTCTAGCTTCCCGGCAACAATTAATAGACTGGATGGAGGCGGATAAAGTTGCAG
GACCACTTCTGCGCTCGGCCCTTCCGGCTGGCTGGTTTATTGCTGATAAATCTGGAGCCGGTGAGCGTGG
GTCTCGCGGTATCATTGCAGCACTGGGGCCAGATGGTAAGCCCTCCCGTATCGTAGTTATCTACACGACG
GGGAGTCAGGCAACTATGGATGAACGAAATAGACAGATCGCTGAGATAGGTGCCTCACTGATTAAGCATT
GGTAACTGTCAGACCAAGTTTACTCATATATACTTTAGATTGATTTAAAACTTCATTTTTAATTTAAAAG
GATCTAGGTGAAGATCCTTTTTGATAATCTCATGACCAAAATCCCTTAACGTGAGTTTTCGTTCCACTGA
GCGTCAGACCCCGTAGAAAAGATCAAAGGATCTTCTTGAGATCCTTTTTTTCTGCGCGTAATCTGCTGCT
TGCAAACAAAAAAACCACCGCTACCAGCGGTGGTTTGTTTGCCGGATCAAGAGCTACCAACTCTTTTTCC
GAAGGTAACTGGCTTCAGCAGAGCGCAGATACCAAATACTGTCCTTCTAGTGTAGCCGTAGTTAGGCCAC
CACTTCAAGAACTCTGTAGCACCGCCTACATACCTCGCTCTGCTAATCCTGTTACCAGTGGCTGCTGCCA
GTGGCGATAAGTCGTGTCTTACCGGGTTGGACTCAAGACGATAGTTACCGGATAAGGCGCAGCGGTCGGG
CTGAACGGGGGGTTCGTGCACACAGCCCAGCTTGGAGCGAACGACCTACACCGAACTGAGATACCTACAG
CGTGAGCATTGAGAAAGCGCCACGCTTCCCGAAGGGAGAAAGGCGGACAGGTATCCGGTAAGCGGCAGGG
TCGGAACAGGAGAGCGCACGAGGGAGCTTCCAGGGGGAAACGCCTGGTATCTTTATAGTCCTGTCGGGTT
TCGCCACCTCTGACTTGAGCGTCGATTTTTGTGATGCTCGTCAGGGGGGCGGAGCCTATGGAAAAACGCC
AGCAACGCGGCCTTTTTACGGTTCCTGGCCTTTTGCTGGCCTTTTGCTCACATGTTCTTTCCTGCGTTAT
CCCCTGATTCTGTGGATAACCGTATTACCGCCTTTGAGTGAGCTGATACCGCTCGCCGCAGCCGAACGAC
CGAGCGCAGCGAGTCAGTGAGCGAGGAAGCGGAAGAGCGCCCAATACGCAAACCGCCTCTCCCCGCGCGT
TGGCCGATTCATTAATGCAGCTGGCACGACAGGTTTCCCGACTGGAAAGCGGGCAGTGAGCGCAACGCAA
TTAATGTGAGTTAGCTCACTCATTAGGCACCCCAGGCTTTACACTTTATGCTTCCGGCTCGTATGTTGTG
TGGAATTGTGAGCGGATAACAATTTCACACAGGAAACAGCTATGACCATGATTACGCCAAGCTGTAAGTT
TAAACATGATCTTACTAACTAACTATTCTCATTTAAATTTTCAGAGCTTAAAAATGGCTGAAATCACTCA
CAACGATGGATACGCTAACAACTTGGAAATGAAAT
