>Addgene plasmid #19709 | pGC204 | addgene partial sequence | sequence record 25518 | 19709 with M13R
GATCTTACTAACTAACTATTCTCATTTAAATTTTCAGAGCTTAAAAATGGCTGAAATCACTCACAACGAT
GGATACGCTAACAACTTGGAAATGAAATAAGCTTGCATGCACCGGATGAAGATTCTGTAATGTCATTCAC
GTTTGGAGATCTGAAATTTGATTACAAAACAGAACCATTTATTGATGAATACTACATTCGTGAATCGAAT
CATTCTATATTTGATGTAGGTTTCAAATAATATATTCAATCAATATCATTGTGTAAACACAGTTTGATGA
AGATGAAACGGTGAGGATACCACAAAAGATGTTGATTTCAAGACCAGGAATGCCTCCACCACCTCCATCT
CGTCCATTAAATCTTGCTTCACCTTTGAGAACTCTTTTAGAGAAAGAACAGAAGTATGATGAAGATCCAG
AAATTCAGTTAACTCCAAGACGATTGAATTCATTATCAGATATTCAGTAAGTTCCTAAAAAATTATTCAG
CCAAGATATGTTTCCTGTACCGAATAGTATAAAAATATTTCAGAATTGGAAAACTCCAAAAACCTTTTAA
AAAGAAGAAGAGTATGAGCTTTCTTGAAATGTTGTTGTGTAATTTCGGT
